>Addgene plasmid #214004 | pEM7066 | addgene full sequence | sequence record 424605 | Addgene NGS Result
CTCGAGGATCCCGGGTACCTGCAGCTAGCGTCGACGAAAGGCTACGGCCGTTAATTGGTCGCCTGAGAAG
TTACGGAGAGTAAAA
[114 nt withheld, positions 86-199]
TGATTTTTTCGCATATTTTTCTTGCAAAGTTGGGTTGAGCTGGCTAGATTAGCCAGCCAATCTTTTGTAT
GTCTGTACGTTTCCATTTGAGTATCCTGAAAACGGGCTTTTCAGCATGGTACGTACATATTAAATAGTAG
GAGTGCATAGTGGCCCGTATAGCAGGCATTAACATTCCTGATCAGAAACACGCCGTGATCGCGTTAACTT
CGATCTACGGTGTCGGCAAGACCCGTTCTAAAGCCATCCTGGCTGGAATTCATAAGGAGGAAAAACATAT
GGTGAGCAAAGGCGAAGCGGTGATTAAAGAATTTATGCGCTTTAAAGTGCATATGGAAGGCAGCATGAAC
GGCCATGAATTTGAAATTGAAGGCGAAGGCGAAGGCCGCCCGTATGAAGGCACCCAGACCGCGAAACTGA
AAGTGACCAAAGGCGGCCCGCTGCCGTTTAGCTGGGATATTCTGAGCCCGCAGTTTATGTATGGCAGCCG
CGCGTTTATTAAACATCCGGCGGATATTCCGGATTATTATAAACAGAGCTTTCCGGAAGGCTTTAAATGG
GAACGCGTGATGAACTTTGAAGATGGCGGCGCGGTGACCGTGACCCAGGATACCAGCCTGGAAGATGGCA
CCCTGATTTATAAAGTGAAACTGCGCGGCACCAACTTTCCGCCGGATGGCCCGGTGATGCAGAAAAAAAC
CATGGGCTGGGAAGCGAGCACCGAACGCCTGTATCCGGAAGATGGCGTGCTGAAAGGCGATATTAAAATG
GCGCTGCGCCTGAAAGATGGCGGCCGCTATCTGGCGGATTTTAAAACCACCTATAAAGCGAAAAAACCGG
TGCAGATGCCGGGCGCGTATAACGTGGATCGCAAACTGGATATTACCAGCCATAACGAAGATTATACCGT
GGTGGAACAGTATGAACGCAGCGAAGGCCGCCATAGCACCGGCGGCATGGATGAACTGTATAAAAGGCCT
GCTGCAAACGACGAAAACTACGCTTTAGTAGCTTAATAATCTAGAGGCATCAAATAAAACGAAAGGCTCA
GTCGAAAGACTGGGCCTTTCGTTTTATCTGTTGTTTGTCGGTGAACGCTCTCCTGAGTAGGACAAATCCG
CCGCCCTAGACCTAGGCGGAGATATTCCGCTTCCTCGCTCACTGACTCGCTCCGCTCGGTCGTTCGGCTG
CGGCGAGCGGTACCGGCTTACTGGCGGGGCGGAAATTTCCTGGAAGATGCCAGGAAGAAACTTAACAGGG
AAGCGATAAGGCCACGGCAGAGCCGTTTTTCCATAGGCTCCGCCCCCCTGACAAGCATCACGAAATCTGA
CGCTCAAATCAGTGGTGGCGAAACCCGACAGGACTTAAAGATACCAGGCGTTTCCCCCTGGTGGCTCCCT
CGTGCGCTCTCCTGTTCCTGCCTTTCGGTTTACCGGTGTCACTCCGCTGTTATGGCCGCGTTTATCTCAT
TCCACGCCTGACACTCGGTTCCGGGAAGGCAGTTCGCTCCAAGCTGGACTGTATGCACGAACCCCCCGTT
CAGTCCGACTGCTGCGCCTGTTCCGGTAACTATCGACTTGAGTCCAAGCCGGAAAGACACGACAAAGCGC
CACTGGCAGCAGCCACTGGTAAGAGGGTGTACAAGAGATTACTGATGCAGAGTTCTTGAAGTCAGAGCCA
AACTACGGCTAAACTGGAAGGACGAATTTGGTGGCAGCGGTCTTGTACACCCTGTTACCACGGTTCAGAA
GTTCCCCAACTTACTGAACCTTCGAAAAACCACCTCCCCAGGTGGTTTTTTCGTTTTCAGAGCAAGAGAT
TACGACGCAACGGAAAGGATCTCAAGAGGTTCATCTTACTAGTGCTTGGATTCTCACCAATAAAAAACGC
CCGGCGGCAACCGAGCGTTCTGAACAAATCCAGATGGAGTTCTGAGGTCATTACTGGATCTATCAACAGG
AGTCCAAGCGAGCTCGTAAACTTGGTCTGACAGTTACCAATGCTTAATCAGTGAGGCACCTATCTCAGCG
ATCTGTCTATTTCGTTCATCCATAGTTGCCTGACTCCCCGTCGTGTAGATAACTACGATACGGGAGGGCT
TACCATCTGGCCCCAGTGCTGCAATGATACCGCGAGACCCACGCTCACCGGCTCCAGATTTATCAGCAAT
AAACCAGCCAGCCGGAAGGGCCGAGCGCAGAAGTGGTCCTGCAACTTTATCCGCCTCCATCCAGTCTATT
AATTGTTGCCGGGAAGCTAGAGTAAGTAGTTCGCCAGTTAATAGTTTGCGCAACGTTGTTGCCATTGCTA
CAGGCATCGTGGTGTCACGCTCGTCGTTTGGTATGGCTTCATTCAGCTCCGGTTCCCAACGATCAAGGCG
AGTTACATGATCCCCCATGTTGTGCAAAAAAGCGGTTAGCTCCTTCGGTCCTCCGATCGTTGTCAGAAGT
AAGTTGGCCGCAGTGTTATCACTCATGGTTATGGCAGCACTGCATAATTCTCTTACTGTCATGCCATCCG
TAAGATGCTTTTCTGTGACTGGTGAGTACTCAACCAAGTCATTCTGAGAATAGTGTATGCGGCGACCGAG
TTGCTCTTGCCCGGCGTCAATACGGGATAATACCGCGCCACATAGCAGAACTTTAAAAGTGCTCATCATT
GGAAAACGTTCTTCGGGGCGAAAACTCTCAAGGATCTTACCGCTGTTGAGATCCAGTTCGATGTAACCCA
CTCGTGCACCCAACTGATCTTCAGCATCTTTTACTTTCACCAGCGTTTCTGGGTGAGCAAAAACAGGAAG
GCAAAATGCCGCAAAAAAGGGAATAAGGGCGACACGGAAATGTTGAATACTCATACTCTTCCTTTTTCAA
TATTATTGAAGCATTTATCAGGGTTATTGTCTCATGAGCGGATACATATTTGAATGTATTTAGAAAAATA
AACAAATAGGGGTTCCGCGCACATTTCCCCGAAAAGTGCCACCTGACGTCTAAGAAACCATTATTATCAT
GACATTAACCTATAAAAATAGGCGTATCACGAGGCCCTTTCGTCTTCAC
Features (pLannotate 1.2.2; 11 found; start..end, strand, type, name):
     86..199     +  CDS            rpmJ (sequence withheld): RL36_ECOLI - Experimental evidence at protein level: Swiss-Prot protein existence level 1. From Escherichia coli (strain K12).
    269..380     +  ncRNA          Alpha RBS: Accession: RF00140 - Alpha operon ribosome binding site
    478..1173    +  CDS            mScarlet-I: mScarlet-I is a basic (constitutively fluorescent) red fluorescent protein published in 2016, derived from synthetic construct. It is reported to be a rapidly-maturing monomer with moderate acid sensitivity.
   1180..1212    +  CDS            ssrA tag (LVA): C-terminal peptide that mediates degradation in bacteria through the ClpXP and ClpAP proteases (McGinness et al., 2006) mutant LVA variant that confers accelerated degradation under some conditions (Andersen et al., 1998)
   1230..1316    +  terminator     rrnB T1 terminator: Escherichia coli rrnB; transcription terminator T1 from the E. coli rrnB gene
   1344..1400    -  rep_origin     RSF ori (fragment): Plasmids containing the RSF 1030 origin of replication can be propagated in E. coli cells that contain additional plasmids with compatible origins.
   1487..1831    -  rep_origin     p15A ori (fragment): Plasmids containing the medium-copy-number p15A origin of replication can be propagated in E. coli cells that contain a second plasmid with the ColE1 origin.
   1901..2002    +  ncRNA          RNAI: Accession: RF00106 - RNAI
   2069..2163    -  terminator     lambda t0 terminator: transcription terminator from phage lambda
   2193..3053    -  CDS            AmpR: β-lactamase; bla; confers resistance to ampicillin, carbenicillin, and related antibiotics
   3054..3158    -  promoter       AmpR promoter: bla
