[The description below was written by a language model from this plasmid's Addgene catalogue record and pLannotate feature annotations shown in this document.]
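Description:
pEM7066 is a small (about 3.3 kb) bacterial expression plasmid built on the pKH70-PrpsM backbone for constitutive production of a destabilised red fluorescent reporter in Gram-negative bacteria. It is selected with ampicillin through a β-lactamase (AmpR) gene driven by its own bla promoter and followed by the phage lambda t0 terminator. The record lists it as low copy. Sequence annotation detects a p15A origin fragment, an associated RNAI regulatory RNA and a short RSF-type origin match, consistent with a p15A-family replicon that can coexist with ColE1-type plasmids.

The payload is a synthetic mScarlet-I coding sequence, a rapidly maturing monomeric red fluorescent protein, fused at its C-terminus to the LVA variant of the ssrA degradation tag. This peptide targets the protein to the ClpXP and ClpAP proteases, which shortens its half-life so that fluorescence tracks current expression rather than accumulated protein. Expression is driven by PrpsM, the promoter of the ribosomal protein gene rpsM. In line with this, the region upstream of the reporter is annotated with rpmJ (ribosomal protein L36) coding sequence and the alpha operon ribosome binding site element, both of which appear to have been carried along with the native promoter fragment. The rrnB T1 terminator closes the transcription unit. The insert was assembled by Gibson cloning.

The plasmid belongs to a toolkit of fluorescent reporters intended for standardised work in Gram-negative bacteria. There it serves as a short-lived reporter variant for following dynamic changes in gene expression or for comparison with a stable fluorescent protein.
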