Addgene plasmid #214004: pEM7066
Purpose: PrpsM driven expression of ssrA-tagged mScarlet-I (LVA)
Depositing lab: Marc Erhardt. Depositing organization: Humboldt-Universitaet zu Berlin. Publication: Fluorescent tools for the standardized work in Gram-negative bacteria. Delgadillo-Guevara M, Halte M, Erhardt M, Popp PF. J Biol Eng. 2024 Apr 8;18(1):25. doi: 10.1186/s13036-024-00420-9. PubMed 38589953.
Backbone
  Vector backbone: pKH70-PrpsM
  Vector type: Bacterial Expression
Growth in bacteria
  Bacterial resistance: Ampicillin, 100 μg/mL
  Growth temperature: 37°C
  Growth strain: DH5alpha
  Copy number: Low Copy
Gene/Insert
  Gene/Insert name: mScarlet-I-LVA
  Species: Synthetic
  Promoter: PrpsM
  Cloning method: Gibson Cloning
Terms and licenses: Academic/Nonprofit Terms; Industry Terms: Not Available to Industry
How to cite: pEM7066 was a gift from Marc Erhardt (Addgene plasmid # 214004 ; http://n2t.net/addgene:214004 ; RRID:Addgene_214004)
